Addgene plasmid #245542: pICSL30032
Purpose: Level 0 Golden Gate part N-Terminal Tag with overhangs CCAT - AATG
Depositing lab: Mark Youles. Depositing organization: Sainsbury Laboratory, Norwich.
Backbone
  Vector backbone: pICSL01002
  Backbone size w/o insert (bp): 2246
  Vector type: Synthetic Biology
Growth in bacteria
  Bacterial resistance: Spectinomycin, 50 μg/mL
  Growth temperature: 37°C
  Growth strain: DH5alpha
  Copy number: High Copy
Gene/Insert
  Gene/Insert name: N-Terminal tag Monomeric eGFP (mEGFP)
  Species: Synthetic
  Insert size (bp): 718
  Mutation: BsaI/BpiI sites removed by point-mutation
  Cloning method: Restriction Enzyme; 5′ cloning site BsaI (destroyed during cloning); 3′ cloning site BsaI (destroyed during cloning)
  Sequencing primers: 5′ TCACATGTTCTTTCCTGCG; 3′ GTCTCATGAGCGGATACATATTTGAATG
Terms and licenses: Academic/Nonprofit Terms; Industry Terms: Not Available to Industry
Depositor comments: Level 0 N-Terminal tag module used for GoldenGate assemblies using the MoClo overhang syntax
How to cite: pICSL30032 was a gift from Mark Youles (Addgene plasmid # 245542 ; http://n2t.net/addgene:245542 ; RRID:Addgene_245542)
