[The description below was written by a language model from this plasmid's Addgene catalogue record and pLannotate feature annotations shown in this document.]
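Description:
pICSL30032 is a Level 0 Golden Gate part plasmid for synthetic biology, built on the small pICSL01002 backbone and designed for assemblies that follow the MoClo overhang syntax. It is maintained in E. coli from a high-copy ColE1/pUC-type origin and selected with spectinomycin, with resistance provided by the aadA gene. The annotated sequence is about 3 kb, consistent with the stated backbone and insert sizes. The feature table also picks up short fragments of lacI, a gentamicin acetyltransferase gene and an integrase, plus an AmpR (bla) promoter near the resistance cassette. The fragments appear to be non-functional remnants of the backbone's construction and of the integron context from which aadA cassettes often derive, rather than working elements.

The payload is a roughly 0.7 kb synthetic coding sequence for monomeric enhanced GFP (mEGFP), a constitutively fluorescent green protein derived from Aequorea victoria GFP. It is formatted as an N-terminal tag module. Internal BsaI and BpiI recognition sites have been removed by point mutation, so the part is not cut internally by the Type IIS enzymes used in hierarchical Golden Gate cloning. When released, the module carries the fusion overhangs CCAT and AATG, which position it between a promoter/5′ UTR part and a downstream coding sequence part so that mEGFP is fused in frame to the N-terminus of the protein of interest. The plasmid has no promoter or terminator for expressing the tag itself. It is a donor of a standardised part for building Level 1 transcription units encoding fluorescently tagged proteins, for example for localisation or detection studies. The record does not specify a target expression host.
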