Features (pLannotate 1.2.2; 7 found; start..end, strand, type, name):
     10..726     +  CDS            mEGFP: mEGFP is a basic (constitutively fluorescent) green fluorescent protein published in 2002, derived from Aequorea victoria. It has moderate acid sensitivity.
    744..793     -  CDS            lacI (fragment): lac repressor; lacI; The lac repressor binds to the lac operator to inhibit transcription in E. coli. This inhibition can be relieved by adding lactose or isopropyl-β-D-thiogalactopyranoside (IPTG).
    976..1564    -  rep_origin     ori: high-copy-number ColE1/pMB1/pBR322/pUC origin of replication
   1738..2526    -  CDS            aadA: S3AD_ECOLX - Experimental evidence at protein level: Swiss-Prot protein existence level 1. Mediates bacterial resistance to the antibiotics streptomycin and spectinomycin. From Escherichia coli.
   2533..2589    -  CDS            GmR (fragment): gentamycin acetyltransferase; aacC1; confers resistance to gentamycin
   2677..2757    +  CDS            int (fragment): INT2_ECOLX - Protein inferred from homology: Swiss-Prot protein existence level 3. Putative integrase believed to be involved in the insertion of antibiotic resistance genes into plasmids and transposons. From Escherichia coli.
   2748..2852    -  promoter       AmpR promoter: bla
>Addgene plasmid #245542 | pICSL30032 | addgene full sequence | sequence record 495471 | Addgene NGS Result
GGTCTCACCATGGTGAGCAAGGGCGAGGAGCTGTTCACCGGGGTGGTGCCCATCCTGGTCGAGCTGGACG
GCGACGTAAACGGCCACAAGTTCAGCGTGTCCGGCGAGGGCGAGGGCGATGCCACCTACGGCAAGCTGAC
CCTGAAGTTCATCTGCACCACCGGCAAGCTGCCCGTGCCCTGGCCCACCCTCGTGACCACCCTGACCTAC
GGCGTGCAGTGCTTCAGCCGCTACCCCGACCACATGAAGCAGCACGACTTCTTCAAGTCCGCCATGCCCG
AAGGCTACGTCCAGGAGCGCACCATCTTCTTCAAGGACGACGGCAACTACAAGACCCGCGCCGAGGTGAA
GTTCGAGGGCGACACCCTGGTGAACCGCATCGAGCTGAAGGGCATCGACTTCAAGGAGGACGGCAACATC
CTGGGGCACAAGCTGGAGTACAACTACAACAGCCACAACGTCTATATCATGGCCGACAAGCAGAAGAACG
GCATCAAGGTGAACTTCAAGATCCGCCACAACATCGAGGACGGCAGCGTGCAGCTCGCCGACCACTACCA
GCAGAACACCCCCATCGGCGACGGCCCCGTGCTGCTGCCCGACAACCACTACCTGAGCACCCAGTCCAAG
CTGAGCAAAGACCCCAACGAGAAGCGCGATCACATGGTCCTGCTGGAGTTCGTGACCGCCGCCGGGATCA
CTCACGGCATGGACGAGCTGTACAAAATGTGAGACCACGAGTGATTAATGAATCGGCCAACGCGCGGGGA
GAGGCGGTTTGCGTATTGGGCGCTCTTCCGCTTCCTCGCTCACTGACTCGCTGCGCTCGGTCGTTCGGCT
GCGGCGAGCGGTATCAGCTCACTCAAAGGCGGTAATACGGTTATCCACAGAATCAGGGGATAACGCAGGA
AAGAACATGTGAGCAAAAGGCCAGCAAAAGGCCAGGAACCGTAAAAAGGCCGCGTTGCTGGCGTTTTTCC
ATAGGCTCCGCCCCCCTGACGAGCATCACAAAAATCGACGCTCAAGTCAGAGGTGGCGAAACCCGACAGG
ACTATAAAGATACCAGGCGTTTCCCCCTGGAAGCTCCCTCGTGCGCTCTCCTGTTCCGACCCTGCCGCTT
ACCGGATACCTGTCCGCCTTTCTCCCTTCGGGAAGCGTGGCGCTTTCTCATAGCTCACGCTGTAGGTATC
TCAGTTCGGTGTAGGTCGTTCGCTCCAAGCTGGGCTGTGTGCACGAACCCCCCGTTCAGCCCGACCGCTG
CGCCTTATCCGGTAACTATCGTCTTGAGTCCAACCCGGTAAGACACGACTTATCGCCACTGGCAGCAGCC
ACTGGTAACAGGATTAGCAGAGCGAGGTATGTAGGCGGTGCTACAGAGTTCTTGAAGTGGTGGCCTAACT
ACGGCTACACTAGAAGAACAGTATTTGGTATCTGCGCTCTGCTGAAGCCAGTTACCTTCGGAAAAAGAGT
TGGTAGCTCTTGATCCGGCAAACAAACCACCGCTGGTAGCGGTGGTTTTTTTGTTTGCAAGCAGCAGATT
ACGCGCAGAAAAAAAGGATCTCAAGAAGATCCTTTGATCTTTTCTACGGGGTCTGACGCTCAGTGGAACG
AAAACTCACGTTAAGGGATTTTGGTCATGAGATTATCAAAAAGGATCTTCACCTAGATCCTTTTAAATTA
AAAATGAAGTTTTAAATCAATCTAAAGTATATATGAGTAAACTTGGTCTGACAGTTATTTGCCGACTACC
TTGGTGATCTCGCCTTTTACGTAATGGACAAATTCTTCCAACTGATCTGCGCGCGAGGCCAAGCGATCTT
CTTCTTGTCCAAGATAAGCCTGTCTAGCTTCAAGTATGACGGGCTGATACTGGGCCGGCAGGCGCTCCAT
TGCCCAGTCGGCAGCGACATCCTTCGGCGCGATTTTGCCGGTTACTGCGCTGTACCAAATGCGGGACAAC
GTAAGCACTACATTTCGCTCATCGCCAGCCCAGTCGGGCGGCGAGTTCCATAGCGTTAAGGTTTCATTTA
GCGCCTCAAATAGATCCTGTTCAGGAACCGGATCAAAGAGTTCCTCCGCCGCTGGACCTACCAAGGCAAC
GCTATGTTCTCTTGCTTTTGTCAGCAAGATAGCCAGATCAATGTCGATCGTGGCTGGCTCGAAGATACCT
GCAAGAATGTCATTGCGCTGCCATTCTCCAAATTGCAGTTCGCGCTTAGCTGGATAACGCCACGGAATGA
TGTCGTCGTGCACAACAATGGTGACTTCTACAGCGCGGAGAATCTCGCTCTCTCCAGGGGAAGCCGAAGT
TTCCAAAAGGTCGTTGATCAAAGCTCGCCGCGTTGTTTCATCAAGCCTTACGGTCACCGTAACCAGCAAA
TCAATATCGCTGTGTGGCTTCAGGCCGCCATCCACTGCGGAGCCGTACAAATGTACGGCCAGCAACGTCG
GTTCGAGATGGCGCTCGATGACGCCAACTACCTCTGATAGTTGAGTCGATACTTCGGCGATCACCGCTTC
CCTCATGATGTTTAACTTTGTTTTAGGGCGACTGCCCTGCTGCGTAACATCGTTGCTGCTCCATAACATC
AAACATCGACCCACGGCGTAACGCGCTTGCTGCTTGGATGCCCGAGGCATAGACTGTACCCCAAAAAAAA
ACAGTCATAACAAGCCATGAAAACCGCCACTGCGCCGTTACCACCGCTGCGTTCGGTCAAGGTTCTGGAC
CAGTTGCGTGAGCGCATACTCTTCCTTTTTCAATATTATTGAAGCATTTATCAGGGTTATTGTCTCATGA
GCGGATACATATTTGAATGTATTTAGAAAAATAAACAAATAGGGGTTCCGCGCACATTTCCCCGAAAAGT
GCCACCTGACGTCTAAGAAACCATTATTATCATGACATTAACCTATAAAAATAGGCGTATCACGAGGCCC
TTTCGTCCACTGAAGAGCCACTGT
